>Addgene plasmid #169168 | 6xHis-TEV-mCherry-LC3B-Gly (Microtubule-associated proteins 1A/1B light chain 3B) | addgene full sequence | sequence record 332048 | Addgene NGS Result
ACCAAATACTGTCCTTCTAGTGTAGCCGTAGTTAGGCCACCACTTCAAGAACTCTGTAGCACCGCCTACA
TACCTCGCTCTGCTAATCCTGTTACCAGTGGCTGCTGCCAGTGGCGATAAGTCGTGTCTTACCGGGTTGG
ACTCAAGACGATAGTTACCGGATAAGGCGCAGCGGTCGGGCTGAACGGGGGGTTCGTGCACACAGCCCAG
CTTGGAGCGAACGACCTACACCGAACTGAGATACCTACAGCGTGAGCTATGAGAAAGCGCCACGCTTCCC
GAAGGGAGAAAGGCGGACAGGTATCCGGTAAGCGGCAGGGTCGGAACAGGAGAGCGCACGAGGGAGCTTC
CAGGGGGAAACGCCTGGTATCTTTATAGTCCTGTCGGGTTTCGCCACCTCTGACTTGAGCGTCGATTTTT
GTGATGCTCGTCAGGGGGGCGGAGCCTATGGAAAAACGCCAGCAACGCGGCCTTTTTACGGTTCCTGGCC
TTTTGCTGGCCTTTTGCTCACATGTTCTTTCCTGCGTTATCCCCTGATTCTGTGGATAACCGTATTACCG
CCTTTGAGTGAGCTGATACCGCTCGCCGCAGCCGAACGACCGAGCGCAGCGAGTCAGTGAGCGAGGAAGC
GGAAGAGCGCCTGATGCGGTATTTTCTCCTTACGCATCTGTGCGGTATTTCACACCGCAATGGTGCACTC
TCAGTACAATCTGCTCTGATGCCGCATAGTTAAGCCAGTATACACTCCGCTATCGCTACGTGACTGGGTC
ATGGCTGCGCCCCGACACCCGCCAACACCCGCTGACGCGCCCTGACGGGCTTGTCTGCTCCCGGCATCCG
CTTACAGACAAGCTGTGACCGTCTCCGGGAGCTGCATGTGTCAGAGGTTTTCACCGTCATCACCGAAACG
CGCGAGGCAGCTGCGGTAAAGCTCATCAGCGTGGTCGTGAAGCGATTCACAGATGTCTGCCTGTTCATCC
GCGTCCAGCTCGTTGAGTTTCTCCAGAAGCGTTAATGTCTGGCTTCTGATAAAGCGGGCCATGTTAAGGG
CGGTTTTTTCCTGTTTGGTCACTGATGCCTCCGTGTAAGGGGGATTTCTGTTCATGGGGGTAATGATACC
GATGAAACGAGAGAGGATGCTCACGATACGGGTTACTGATGATGAACATGCCCGGTTACTGGAACGTTGT
GAGGGTAAACAACTGGCGGTATGGATGCGGCGGGACCAGAGAAAAATCACTCAGGGTCAATGCCAGCGCT
TCGTTAATACAGATGTAGGTGTTCCACAGGGTAGCCAGCAGCATCCTGCGATGCAGATCCGGAACATAAT
GGTGCAGGGCGCTGACTTCCGCGTTTCCAGACTTTACGAAACACGGAAACCGAAGACCATTCATGTTGTT
GCTCAGGTCGCAGACGTTTTGCAGCAGCAGTCGCTTCACGTTCGCTCGCGTATCGGTGATTCATTCTGCT
AACCAGTAAGGCAACCCCGCCAGCCTAGCCGGGTCCTCAACGACAGGAGCACGATCATGCTAGTCATGCC
CCGCGCCCACCGGAAGGAGCTGACTGGGTTGAAGGCTCTCAAGGGCATCGGTCGAGATCCCGGTGCCTAA
TGAGTGAGCTAACTTACATTAATTGCGTTGCGCTCACTGCCCGCTTTCCAGTCGGGAAACCTGTCGTGCC
AGCTGCATTAATGAATCGGCCAACGCGCGGGGAGAGGCGGTTTGCGTATTGGGCGCCAGGGTGGTTTTTC
TTTTCACCAGTGAGACGGGCAACAGCTGATTGCCCTTCACCGCCTGGCCCTGAGAGAGTTGCAGCAAGCG
GTCCACGCTGGTTTGCCCCAGCAGGCGAAAATCCTGTTTGATGGTGGTTAACGGCGGGATATAACATGAG
CTGTCTTCGGTATCGTCGTATCCCACTACCGAGATGTCCGCACCAACGCGCAGCCCGGACTCGGTAATGG
CGCGCATTGCGCCCAGCGCCATCTGATCGTTGGCAACCAGCATCGCAGTGGGAACGATGCCCTCATTCAG
CATTTGCATGGTTTGTTGAAAACCGGACATGGCACTCCAGTCGCCTTCCCGTTCCGCTATCGGCTGAATT
TGATTGCGAGTGAGATATTTATGCCAGCCAGCCAGACGCAGACGCGCCGAGACAGAACTTAATGGGCCCG
CTAACAGCGCGATTTGCTGGTGACCCAATGCGACCAGATGCTCCACGCCCAGTCGCGTACCGTCTTCATG
GGAGAAAATAATACTGTTGATGGGTGTCTGGTCAGAGACATCAAGAAATAACGCCGGAACATTAGTGCAG
GCAGCTTCCACAGCAATGGCATCCTGGTCATCCAGCGGATAGTTAATGATCAGCCCACTGACGCGTTGCG
CGAGAAGATTGTGCACCGCCGCTTTACAGGCTTCGACGCCGCTTCGTTCTACCATCGACACCACCACGCT
GGCACCCAGTTGATCGGCGCGAGATTTAATCGCCGCGACAATTTGCGACGGCGCGTGCAGGGCCAGACTG
GAGGTGGCAACGCCAATCAGCAACGACTGTTTGCCCGCCAGTTGTTGTGCCACGCGGTTGGGAATGTAAT
TCAGCTCCGCCATCGCCGCTTCCACTTTTTCCCGCGTTTTCGCAGAAACGTGGCTGGCCTGGTTCACCAC
GCGGGAAACGGTCTGATAAGAGACACCGGCATACTCTGCGACATCGTATAACGTTACTGGTTTCACATTC
ACCACCCTGAATTGACTCTCTTCCGGGCGCTATCATGCCATACCGCGAAAGGTTTTGCGCCATTCGATGG
TGTCCGGGATCTCGACGCTCTCCCTTATGCGACTCCTGCATTAGGAAGCAGCCCAGTAGTAGGTTGAGGC
CGTTGAGCACCGCCGCCGCAAGGAATGGTGCATGCAAGGAGATGGCGCCCAACAGTCCCCCGGCCACGGG
GCCTGCCACCATACCCACGCCGAAACAAGCGCTCATGAGCCCGAAGTGGCGAGCCCGATCTTCCCCATCG
GTGATGTCGGCGATATAGGCGCCAGCAACCGCACCTGTGGCGCCGGTGATGCCGGCCACGATGCGTCCGG
CGTAGAGGATCGAGATCGATCTCGATCCCGCGAAATTAATACGACTCACTATAGGGGAATTGTGAGCGGA
TAACAATTCCCCTCTAGAAATAATTTTGTTTAACTTTAAGAAGGAGATATACCATGGGCAGCAGCCATCA
CCATCATCACCACAGCCAGGATCCGGAAAACCTGTATTTTCAGGGAGTGAGCAAGGGCGAGGAGGATAAC
ATGGCCATCATCAAGGAGTTCATGCGCTTCAAGGTGCACATGGAGGGCTCCGTGAACGGCCACGAGTTCG
AGATCGAGGGCGAGGGCGAGGGCCGCCCCTACGAGGGCACCCAGACCGCCAAGCTGAAGGTGACCAAGGG
TGGCCCCCTGCCCTTCGCCTGGGACATCCTGTCCCCTCAGTTCATGTACGGCTCCAAGGCCTACGTGAAG
CACCCCGCCGACATCCCCGACTACTTGAAGCTGTCCTTCCCCGAGGGCTTCAAGTGGGAGCGCGTGATGA
ACTTCGAGGACGGCGGCGTGGTGACCGTGACCCAGGACTCCTCCCTGCAGGACGGCGAGTTCATCTACAA
GGTGAAGCTGCGCGGCACCAACTTCCCCTCCGACGGCCCCGTAATGCAGAAGAAGACCATGGGCTGGGAG
GCCTCCTCCGAGCGGATGTACCCCGAGGACGGCGCCCTGAAGGGCGAGATCAAGCAGAGGCTGAAGCTGA
AGGACGGCGGCCACTACGACGCTGAGGTCAAGACCACCTACAAGGCCAAGAAGCCCGTGCAGCTGCCCGG
CGCCTACAACGTCAACATCAAGTTGGACATCACCTCCCACAACGAGGACTACACCATCGTGGAACAGTAC
GAACGCGCCGAGGGCCGCCACTCCACCGGCGGCATGGACGAGCTGTACAAGTCCGGACTCAGATCTCGAG
CTCAAGCTTCGAATTCTGCAGTCGACATGCCGTCGGAGAAGACCTTCAAGCAGCGCCGCACCTTCGAACA
AAGAGTAGAAGATGTCCGACTTATTCGAGAGCAGCATCCAACCAAAATCCCGGTGATAATAGAACGATAC
AAGGGTGAGAAGCAGCTTCCTGTTCTGGATAAAACAAAGTTCCTTGTACCTGACCATGTCAACATGAGTG
AGCTCATCAAGATAATTAGAAGGCGCTTACAGCTCAATGCTAATCAGGCCTTCTTCCTGTTGGTGAACGG
ACACAGCATGGTCAGCGTCTCCACACCAATCTCAGAGGTGTATGAGAGTGAGAAAGATGAAGATGGATTC
CTGTACATGGTCTATGCCTCCCAGGAGACGTTCGGGTGAGCGGCCGCATAATGCTTAAGTCGAACAGAAA
GTAATCGTATTGTACACGGCCGCATAATCGAAATTAATACGACTCACTATAGGGGAATTGTGAGCGGATA
ACAATTCCCCATCTTAGTATATTAGTTAAGTATAAGAAGGAGATATACATATGGCAGATCTCAATTGGAT
ATCGGCCGGCCACGCGATCGCTGACGTCGGTACCCTCGAGTCTGGTAAAGAAACCGCTGCTGCGAAATTT
GAACGCCAGCACATGGACTCGTCTACTAGCGCAGCTTAATTAACCTAGGCTGCTGCCACCGCTGAGCAAT
AACTAGCATAACCCCTTGGGGCCTCTAAACGGGTCTTGAGGGGTTTTTTGCTGAAAGGAGGAACTATATC
CGGATTGGCGAATGGG
[124 nt withheld, positions 4777-4900]
C
[91 nt withheld, positions 4902-4992]
A
[49 nt withheld, positions 4994-5042]
CCTTTGACGTTGGAGTCCACGTTCTTT
[37 nt withheld, positions 5070-5106]
ACCCTATCTCGGTCTATTCTTTTGATTTATAAGGGATTTTGCCGATTTCGGCCTATTGGTTAAAAAATGA
GCTGATTTAACAAAAATTTAACGCGAATTTTAACAAAATATTAACGTTTACAATTTCTGGCGGCACGATG
GCATGAGATTATCAAAAAGGATCTTCACCTAGATCCTTTTAAATTAAAAATGAAGTTTTAAATCAATCTA
AAGTATATATGAGTAAACTTGGTCTGACAGTTACCAATGCTTAATCAGTGAGGCACCTATCTCAGCGATC
TGTCTATTTCGTTCATCCATAGTTGCCTGACTCCCCGTCGTGTAGATAACTACGATACGGGAGGGCTTAC
CATCTGGCCCCAGTGCTGCAATGATACCGCGAGACCCACGCTCACCGGCTCCAGATTTATCAGCAATAAA
CCAGCCAGCCGGAAGGGCCGAGCGCAGAAGTGGTCCTGCAACTTTATCCGCCTCCATCCAGTCTATTAAT
TGTTGCCGGGAAGCTAGAGTAAGTAGTTCGCCAGTTAATAGTTTGCGCAACGTTGTTGCCATTGCTACAG
GCATCGTGGTGTCACGCTCGTCGTTTGGTATGGCTTCATTCAGCTCCGGTTCCCAACGATCAAGGCGAGT
TACATGATCCCCCATGTTGTGCAAAAAAGCGGTTAGCTCCTTCGGTCCTCCGATCGTTGTCAGAAGTAAG
TTGGCCGCAGTGTTATCACTCATGGTTATGGCAGCACTGCATAATTCTCTTACTGTCATGCCATCCGTAA
GATGCTTTTCTGTGACTGGTGAGTACTCAACCAAGTCATTCTGAGAATAGTGTATGCGGCGACCGAGTTG
CTCTTGCCCGGCGTCAATACGGGATAATACCGCGCCACATAGCAGAACTTTAAAAGTGCTCATCATTGGA
AAACGTTCTTCGGGGCGAAAACTCTCAAGGATCTTACCGCTGTTGAGATCCAGTTCGATGTAACCCACTC
GTGCACCCAACTGATCTTCAGCATCTTTTACTTTCACCAGCGTTTCTGGGTGAGCAAAAACAGGAAGGCA
AAATGCCGCAAAAAAGGGAATAAGGGCGACACGGAAATGTTGAATACTCATACTCTTCCTTTTTCAATCA
TGATTGAAGCATTTATCAGGGTTATTGTCTCATGAGCGGATACATATTTGAATGTATTTAGAAAAATAAA
CAAATAGGTCATGACCAAAATCCCTTAACGTGAGTTTTCGTTCCACTGAGCGTCAGACCCCGTAGAAAAG
ATCAAAGGATCTTCTTGAGATCCTTTTTTTCTGCGCGTAATCTGCTGCTTGCAAACAAAAAAACCACCGC
TACCAGCGGTGGTTTGTTTGCCGGATCAAGAGCTACCAACTCTTTTTCCGAAGGTAACTGGCTTCAGCAG
AGCGCAGAT
Features (pLannotate 1.2.2; 24 found; start..end, strand, type, name):
    640..779     -  misc_feature   bom: basis of mobility region from pBR322
    881..1072    -  CDS            rop: Rop protein, which maintains plasmids at low copy number; rop
   1089..1469    +  CDS            YPB1_ECOLX: Protein predicted: Swiss-Prot protein existence level 4. From Escherichia coli.
   1531..1595    -  CDS            TcR (fragment): tetracycline efflux protein; tet; confers resistance to tetracycline
   1610..1631    -  protein_bind   CAP binding site: CAP binding activates transcription in the presence of cAMP. E. coli catabolite activator protein
   1644..2726    -  CDS            lacI: lac repressor; lacI; The lac repressor binds to the lac operator to inhibit transcription in E. coli. This inhibition can be relieved by adding lactose or isopropyl-β-D-thiogalactopyranoside (IPTG).
   2727..2804    -  promoter       lacI promoter: lacI
   2812..3091    -  CDS            TcR (fragment): tetracycline efflux protein; tet; confers resistance to tetracycline
   3117..3135    +  promoter       T7 promoter: promoter for bacteriophage T7 RNA polymerase
   3136..3160    +  protein_bind   lac operator: The lac repressor binds to the lac operator to inhibit transcription in E. coli. This inhibition can be relieved by adding lactose or isopropyl-β-D-thiogalactopyranoside (IPTG). lac repressor encoded by lacI
   3175..3197    +  RBS            RBS: efficient ribosome binding site from bacteriophage T7 gene 10 (Olins and Rangwala, 1989)
   3246..3265    +  CDS            TEV site (fragment): tobacco etch virus (TEV) protease recognition and cleavage site
   3267..3971    +  CDS            mCherry: mCherry is a basic (constitutively fluorescent) red fluorescent protein published in 2004, derived from Discosoma sp.. It is reported to be a very rapidly-maturing monomer with low acid sensitivity.
   3972..4016    +  misc_feature   MCS (fragment): multiple cloning site
   4017..4376    +  CDS            LC3B: human LC3 protein; MAP1LC3B; Atg8 family member found on autophagosomes
   4445..4463    +  promoter       T7 promoter: promoter for bacteriophage T7 RNA polymerase
   4464..4488    +  protein_bind   lac operator: The lac repressor binds to the lac operator to inhibit transcription in E. coli. This inhibition can be relieved by adding lactose or isopropyl-β-D-thiogalactopyranoside (IPTG). lac repressor encoded by lacI
   4597..4638    +  CDS            S-Tag (fragment): affinity and epitope tag derived from pancreatic ribonuclease A
   4668..4685    +  CDS            SET1 (fragment): solubility-enhancement tag derived from T7 phage gene 10B
   4693..4740    +  terminator     T7 terminator: transcription terminator for bacteriophage T7 RNA polymerase
   4777..5232    +  rep_origin     f1 ori (sequence partly withheld): f1 bacteriophage origin of replication; arrow indicates direction of (+) strand synthesis
   5347..6207    -  CDS            AmpR: β-lactamase; bla; confers resistance to ampicillin, carbenicillin, and related antibiotics
   6208..6300    -  promoter       AmpR promoter: bla
   6381..454     +  rep_origin     ori (across the origin): high-copy-number ColE1/pMB1/pBR322/pUC origin of replication
