[The description below was written by a language model from this plasmid's Addgene catalogue record and pLannotate feature annotations shown in this document.]
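Description:
6xHis-TEV-mCherry-LC3B-Gly is a bacterial expression plasmid of about 6.5 kb built on the pETDuet1 backbone, designed to produce a fluorescent, lipidation-competent form of human LC3B (MAP1LC3B) in E. coli. It replicates from a ColE1/pBR322-type origin, with the rop gene and bom region retained, so copy number is expected to be moderate rather than pUC-like, although the record lists it as unknown. Selection is by ampicillin through the bla gene. An f1 origin is also present, and the backbone carries lacI under its own promoter to supply lac repressor.

The insert sits in the first of the two Duet expression cassettes, cloned between BamHI and NotI sites downstream of a T7 promoter, lac operator and the T7 gene 10 ribosome binding site. Expression therefore depends on T7 RNA polymerase in the host and is inducible with IPTG. The encoded fusion reads, from the N terminus, a six-histidine tag for metal-affinity purification, a TEV protease site for removing that tag, mCherry, a short linker derived from multiple cloning site sequence, and LC3B. The His tag is given in the catalogue fields but is not separately annotated in the feature table. The LC3B portion lacks its five C-terminal residues, so it ends at glycine 120, mimicking the processed form and leaving that glycine exposed for conjugation to lipid. The second T7 promoter/lac operator cassette appears unoccupied, retaining only vector-derived S-tag sequence ahead of the T7 terminator. The construct is suited to purifying red-fluorescent LC3B for in vitro lipidation and autophagy reconstitution experiments.
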