Addgene plasmid #169168: 6xHis-TEV-mCherry-LC3B-Gly (Microtubule-associated proteins 1A/1B light chain 3B)
Purpose: Conjugatable form of LC3B lacking 5 C-terminal amino acids (MKLSV), with C-terminal Glycine120 exposed for lipidation reaction.
Depositing lab: Sascha Martens. Depositing organization: University of Vienna. Publication: p62 filaments capture and present ubiquitinated cargos for autophagy. Zaffagnini G, Savova A, Danieli A, Romanov J, Tremel S, Ebner M, Peterbauer T, Sztacho M, Trapannone R, Tarafder AK, Sachse C, Martens S. EMBO J. 2018 Mar 1;37(5). pii: embj.201798308. doi: 10.15252/embj.201798308. Epub 2018 Jan 17. PubMed 29343546.
Backbone
  Vector backbone: pETDuet1
  Backbone manufacturer: Merck
  Backbone size w/o insert (bp): 5420
  Total vector size (bp): 6518
  Vector type: Bacterial Expression
Growth in bacteria
  Bacterial resistance: Ampicillin, 100 μg/mL
  Growth temperature: 37°C
  Growth strain: DH5alpha
  Copy number: Unknown
Gene/Insert
  Gene/Insert name: MAP1LC3B (alt name: LC3B; ATG8F; MAP1LC3B-a; MAP1A/1BLC3)
  Species: H. sapiens (human)
  Insert size (bp): 1138
  GenBank ID: 81631 NC_000016.10
  Entrez Gene: MAP1LC3B (a.k.a. ATG8F, LC3B, MAP1A/1BLC3, MAP1LC3B-a)
  Promoter: T7 lac promoter
  Tag / fusion protein: 6X Histidine Tag, TEV cleavage site, mCherry (N terminal on insert)
  Cloning method: Restriction Enzyme; 5′ cloning site BamH1 (not destroyed); 3′ cloning site Notl (not destroyed)
  Sequencing primers: 5′ GTGAGCAAGGGCGAGGAG; 3′ CCCGAACGTCTCCTGGGAGGC
Terms and licenses: Academic/Nonprofit Terms; Industry Terms: Not Available to Industry
Depositor comments: Internal construct reference: SMC-948
How to cite: 6xHis-TEV-mCherry-LC3B-Gly (Microtubule-associated proteins 1A/1B light chain 3B) was a gift from Sascha Martens (Addgene plasmid # 169168 ; http://n2t.net/addgene:169168 ; RRID:Addgene_169168)
